>Addgene plasmid #130888 | pLenti-CMV-Blast-DNTGFBR2-HA | addgene full sequence | sequence record 255056 | Addgene NGS Result
GGGTCTCTCTGGTTAGACCAGATCTGAGCCTGGGAGCTCTCTGGCTAACTAGGGAACCCACTGCTTAAGC
CTCAATAAAGCTTGCCTTGAGTGCTTCAAGTAGTGTGTGCCCGTCTGTTGTGTGACTCTGGTAACTAGAG
ATCCCTCAGACCCTTTTAGTCAGTGTGGAAAATCTCTAGCAGTGGCGCCCGAACAGGGACTTGAAAGCGA
AAGGGAAACCAGAGGAGCTCTCTCGACGCAGGACTCGGCTTGCTGAAGCGCGCACGGCAAGAGGCGAGGG
GCGGCGACTGGTGAGTACGCCAAAAATTTTGACTAGCGGAGGCTAGAAGGAGAGAGATGGGTGCGAGAGC
GTCAGTATTAAGCGGGGGAGAATTAGATCGCGATGGGAAAAAATTCGGTTAAGGCCAGGGGGAAAGAAAA
AATATAAATTAAAACATATAGTATGGGCAAGCAGGGAGCTAGAACGATTCGCAGTTAATCCTGGCCTGTT
AGAAACATCAGAAGGCTGTAGACAAATACTGGGACAGCTACAACCATCCCTTCAGACAGGATCAGAAGAA
CTTAGATCATTATATAATACAGTAGCAACCCTCTATTGTGTGCATCAAAGGATAGAGATAAAAGACACCA
AGGAAGCTTTAGACAAGATAGAGGAAGAGCAAAACAAAAGTAAGACCACCGCACAGCAAGCGGCCGCTGA
TCTTCAGACCTGGAGGAGGAGATATGAGGGACAATTGGAGAAGTGAATTATATAAATATAAAGTAGTAAA
AATTGAACCATTAGGAGTAGCACCCACCAAGGCAAAGAGAAGAGTGGTGCAGAGAGAAAAAAGAGCAGTG
GGAATAGGAGCTTTGTTCCTTGGGTTCTTGGGAGCAGCAGGAAGCACTATGGGCGCAGCGTCAATGACGC
TGACGGTACAGGCCAGACAATTATTGTCTGGTATAGTGCAGCAGCAGAACAATTTGCTGAGGGCTATTGA
GGCGCAACAGCATCTGTTGCAACTCACAGTCTGGGGCATCAAGCAGCTCCAGGCAAGAATCCTGGCTGTG
GAAAGATACCTAAAGGATCAACAGCTCCTGGGGATTTGGGGTTGCTCTGGAAAACTCATTTGCACCACTG
CTGTGCCTTGGAATGCTAGTTGGAGTAATAAATCTCTGGAACAGATTTGGAATCACACGACCTGGATGGA
GTGGGACAGAGAAATTAACAATTACACAAGCTTAATACACTCCTTAATTGAAGAATCGCAAAACCAGCAA
GAAAAGAATGAACAAGAATTATTGGAATTAGATAAATGGGCAAGTTTGTGGAATTGGTTTAACATAACAA
ATTGGCTGTGGTATATAAAATTATTCATAATGATAGTAGGAGGCTTGGTAGGTTTAAGAATAGTTTTTGC
TGTACTTTCTATAGTGAATAGAGTTAGGCAGGGATATTCACCATTATCGTTTCAGACCCACCTCCCAACC
CCGAGGGGACCCGACAGGCCCGAAGGAATAGAAGAAGAAGGTGGAGAGAGAGACAGAGACAGATCCATTC
GATTAGTGAACGGATCTCGACGGTATCGGTTAACTTTTAAAAGAAAAGGGGGGATTGGGGGGTACAGTGC
AGGGGAAAGAATAGTAGACATAATAGCAACAGACATACAAACTAAAGAATTACAAAAACAAATTACAAAA
TTCAAAATTTTATCGATAAGCTTGGGAGTTCCGCGTTACATAACTTACGGTAAATGGCCCGCCTGGCTGA
CCGCCCAACGACCCCCGCCCATTGACGTCAATAATGACGTATGTTCCCATAGTAACGCCAATAGGGACTT
TCCATTGACGTCAATGGGTGGAGTATTTACGGTAAACTGCCCACTTGGCAGTACATCAAGTGTATCATAT
GCCAAGTACGCCCCCTATTGACGTCAATGACGGTAAATGGCCCGCCTGGCATTATGCCCAGTACATGACC
TTATGGGACTTTCCTACTTGGCAGTACATCTACGTATTAGTCATCGCTATTACCATGGTGATGCGGTTTT
GGCAGTACATCAATGGGCGTGGATAGCGGTTTGACTCACGGGGATTTCCAAGTCTCCACCCCATTGACGT
CAATGGGAGTTTGTTTTGGCACCAAAATCAACGGGACTTTCCAAAATGTCGTAACAACTCCGCCCCATTG
ACGCAAATGGGCGGTAGGCGTGTACGGTGGGAGGTCTATATAAGCAGAGCTCGTTTAGTGAACCGTCAGA
TCGCCTGGAGACGCCATCCACGCTGTTTTGACCTCCATAGAAGACACCGACTCTAGTCCAGTGTGGTGGA
ATTCTGCAGATATCAACAAGTTTGTACAAAAAAGCAGGCTCCGCGGCCGCCCCCTTCACCATGGGTCGGG
GGCTGCTCAGGGGCCTGTGGCCGCTGCACATCGTCCTGTGGACGCGTATCGCCAGCACGATCCCACCGCA
CGTTCAGAAGTCGGTTAATAACGACATGATAGTCACTGACAACAACGGTGCAGTCAAGTTTCCACAACTG
TGTAAATTTTGTGATGTGAGATTTTCCACCTGTGACAACCAGAAATCCTGCATGAGCAACTGCAGCATCA
CCTCCATCTGTGAGAAGCCACAGGAAGTCTGTGTGGCTGTATGGAGAAAGAATGACGAGAACATAACACT
AGAGACAGTTTGCCATGACCCCAAGCTCCCCTACCATGACTTTATTCTGGAAGATGCTGCTTCTCCAAAG
TGCATTATGAAGGAAAAAAAAAAGCCTGGTGAGACTTTCTTCATGTGTTCCTGTAGCTCTGATGAGTGCA
ATGACAACATCATCTTCTCAGAAGAATATAACACCAGCAATCCTGACTTGTTGCTAGTCATATTTCAAGT
GACAGGCATCAGCCTCCTGCCACCACTGGGAGTTGCCATATCTGTCATCATCATCTTCTACTGCTACCGC
GTTTACCCATACGATGTTCCAGATTACGCTTAATGATAGAAGGGTGGGCGCGCCGACCCAGCTTTCTTGT
ACAAAGTGGTTGATATCCAGCACAGTGGCGGCCGCTCGACAATCAACCTCTGGATTACAAAATTTGTGAA
AGATTGACTGGTATTCTTAACTATGTTGCTCCTTTTACGCTATGTGGATACGCTGCTTTAATGCCTTTGT
ATCATGCTATTGCTTCCCGTATGGCTTTCATTTTCTCCTCCTTGTATAAATCCTGGTTGCTGTCTCTTTA
TGAGGAGTTGTGGCCCGTTGTCAGGCAACGTGGCGTGGTGTGCACTGTGTTTGCTGACGCAACCCCCACT
GGTTGGGGCATTGCCACCACCTGTCAGCTCCTTTCCGGGACTTTCGCTTTCCCCCTCCCTATTGCCACGG
CGGAACTCATCGCCGCCTGCCTTGCCCGCTGCTGGACAGGGGCTCGGCTGTTGGGCACTGACAATTCCGT
GGTGTTGTCGGGGAAGCTGACGTCCTTTCCATGGCTGCTCGCCTGTGTTGCCACCTGGATTCTGCGCGGG
ACGTCCTTCTGCTACGTCCCTTCGGCCCTCAATCCAGCGGACCTTCCTTCCCGCGGCCTGCTGCCGGCTC
TGCGGCCTCTTCCGCGTCTTCGCCTTCGCCCTCAGACGAGTCGGATCTCCCTTTGGGCCGCCTCCCCGCC
TGGAATTCTGCAGATATCCGGTTAGTAATGAGTTTGGAATTAATTCTGTGGAATGTGTGTCAGTTAGGGT
GTGGAAAGTCCCCAGGCTCCCCAGCAGGCAGAAGTATGCAAAGCATGCATCTCAATTAGTCAGCAACCAG
GTGTGGAAAGTCCCCAGGCTCCCCAGCAGGCAGAAGTATGCAAAGCATGCATCTCAATTAGTCAGCAACC
ATAGTCCCGCCCCTAACTCCGCCCATCCCGCCCCTAACTCCGCCCAGTTCCGCCCATTCTCCGCCCCATG
GCTGACTAATTTTTTTTATTTATGCAGAGGCCGAGGCCGCCTCTGCCTCTGAGCTATTCCAGAAGTAGTG
AGGAGGCTTTTTTGGAGGCCTAGGCTTTTGCAAAAAGCTCCCGGGAGCTTGTATATCCATTTTCGGATCT
GATCAGCACGTGTTGACAATTAATCATCGGCATAGTATATCGGCATAGTATAATACGACAAGGTGAGGAA
CTAAACCATGGCCAAGCCTTTGTCTCAAGAAGAATCCACCCTCATTGAAAGAGCAACGGCTACAATCAAC
AGCATCCCCATCTCTGAAGACTACAGCGTCGCCAGCGCAGCTCTCTCTAGCGACGGCCGCATCTTCACTG
GTGTCAATGTATATCATTTTACTGGGGGACCTTGTGCAGAACTCGTGGTGCTGGGCACTGCTGCTGCTGC
GGCAGCTGGCAACCTGACTTGTATCGTCGCGATCGGAAATGAGAACAGGGGCATCTTGAGCCCCTGCGGA
CGGTGCCGACAGGTGCTTCTCGATCTGCATCCTGGGATCAAAGCCATAGTGAAGGACAGTGATGGACAGC
CGACGGCAGTTGGGATTCGTGAATTGCTGCCCTCTGGTTATGTGTGGGAGGGCTAAGCACAATTCGAGCT
CGGTACCTTTAAGACCAATGACTTACAAGGCAGCTGTAGATCTTAGCCACTTTTTAAAAGAAAAGGGGGG
ACTGGAAGGGCTAGCTCACTCCCAACGAAGACAAGATCTGCTTTTTGCTTGTACTGGGTCTCTCTGGTTA
GACCAGATCTGAGCCTGGGAGCTCTCTGGCTAACTAGGGAACCCACTGCTTAAGCCTCAATAAAGCTTGC
CTTGAGTGCTTCAAGTAGTGTGTGCCCGTCTGTTGTGTGACTCTGGTAACTAGAGATCCCTCAGACCCTT
TTAGTCAGTGTGGAAAATCTCTAGCAGTAGTAGTTCATGTCATCTTATTATTCAGTATTTATAACTTGCA
AAGAAATGAATATCAGAGAGTGAGAGGAACTTGTTTATTGCAGCTTATAATGGTTACAAATAAAGCAATA
GCATCACAAATTTCACAAATAAAGCATTTTTTTCACTGCATTCTAGTTGTGGTTTGTCCAAACTCATCAA
TGTATCTTATCATGTCTGGCTCTAGCTATCCCGCCCCTAACTCCGCCCATCCCGCCCCTAACTCCGCCCA
GTTCCGCCCATTCTCCGCCCCATGGCTGACTAATTTTTTTTATTTATGCAGAGGCCGAGGCCGCCTCGGC
CTCTGAGCTATTCCAGAAGTAGTGAGGAGGCTTTTTTGGAGGCCTAGGGACGTACCCAATTCGCCCTATA
GTGAGTCGTATTACGCGCGCTCACTGGCCGTCGTTTTACAACGTCGTGACTGGGAAAACCCTGGCGTTAC
CCAACTTAATCGCCTTGCAGCACATCCCCCTTTCGCCAGCTGGCGTAATAGCGAAGAGGCCCGCACCGAT
CGCCCTTCCCAACAGTTGCGCAGCCTGAATGGCGAATGGG
[124 nt withheld, positions 5431-5554]
C
[91 nt withheld, positions 5556-5646]
A
[49 nt withheld, positions 5648-5696]
CCTTTGACGTTGGAGTCCACGTTCTTT
[37 nt withheld, positions 5724-5760]
ACCCTATCTCGGTCTATTCTTTTGATTTATAAGGGATTTTGCCGATTTCGGCCTATTGGTTAAAAAATGA
GCTGATTTAACAAAAATTTAACGCGAATTTTAACAAAATATTAACGCTTACAATTTAGGTGGCACTTTTC
GGGGAAATGTGCGCGGAACCCCTATTTGTTTATTTTTCTAAATACATTCAAATATGTATCCGCTCATGAG
ACAATAACCCTGATAAATGCTTCAATAATATTGAAAAAGGAAGAGTATGAGTATTCAACATTTCCGTGTC
GCCCTTATTCCCTTTTTTGCGGCATTTTGCCTTCCTGTTTTTGCTCACCCAGAAACGCTGGTGAAAGTAA
AAGATGCTGAAGATCAGTTGGGTGCACGAGTGGGTTACATCGAACTGGATCTCAACAGCGGTAAGATCCT
TGAGAGTTTTCGCCCCGAAGAACGTTTTCCAATGATGAGCACTTTTAAAGTTCTGCTATGTGGCGCGGTA
TTATCCCGTATTGACGCCGGGCAAGAGCAACTCGGTCGCCGCATACACTATTCTCAGAATGACTTGGTTG
AGTACTCACCAGTCACAGAAAAGCATCTTACGGATGGCATGACAGTAAGAGAATTATGCAGTGCTGCCAT
AACCATGAGTGATAACACTGCGGCCAACTTACTTCTGACAACGATCGGAGGACCGAAGGAGCTAACCGCT
TTTTTGCACAACATGGGGGATCATGTAACTCGCCTTGATCGTTGGGAACCGGAGCTGAATGAAGCCATAC
CAAACGACGAGCGTGACACCACGATGCCTGTAGCAATGGCAACAACGTTGCGCAAACTATTAACTGGCGA
ACTACTTACTCTAGCTTCCCGGCAACAATTAATAGACTGGATGGAGGCGGATAAAGTTGCAGGACCACTT
CTGCGCTCGGCCCTTCCGGCTGGCTGGTTTATTGCTGATAAATCTGGAGCCGGTGAGCGTGGGTCTCGCG
GTATCATTGCAGCACTGGGGCCAGATGGTAAGCCCTCCCGTATCGTAGTTATCTACACGACGGGGAGTCA
GGCAACTATGGATGAACGAAATAGACAGATCGCTGAGATAGGTGCCTCACTGATTAAGCATTGGTAACTG
TCAGACCAAGTTTACTCATATATACTTTAGATTGATTTAAAACTTCATTTTTAATTTAAAAGGATCTAGG
TGAAGATCCTTTTTGATAATCTCATGACCAAAATCCCTTAACGTGAGTTTTCGTTCCACTGAGCGTCAGA
CCCCGTAGAAAAGATCAAAGGATCTTCTTGAGATCCTTTTTTTCTGCGCGTAATCTGCTGCTTGCAAACA
AAAAAACCACCGCTACCAGCGGTGGTTTGTTTGCCGGATCAAGAGCTACCAACTCTTTTTCCGAAGGTAA
CTGGCTTCAGCAGAGCGCAGATACCAAATACTGTTCTTCTAGTGTAGCCGTAGTTAGGCCACCACTTCAA
GAACTCTGTAGCACCGCCTACATACCTCGCTCTGCTAATCCTGTTACCAGTGGCTGCTGCCAGTGGCGAT
AAGTCGTGTCTTACCGGGTTGGACTCAAGACGATAGTTACCGGATAAGGCGCAGCGGTCGGGCTGAACGG
GGGGTTCGTGCACACAGCCCAGCTTGGAGCGAACGACCTACACCGAACTGAGATACCTACAGCGTGAGCT
ATGAGAAAGCGCCACGCTTCCCGAAGGGAGAAAGGCGGACAGGTATCCGGTAAGCGGCAGGGTCGGAACA
GGAGAGCGCACGAGGGAGCTTCCAGGGGGAAACGCCTGGTATCTTTATAGTCCTGTCGGGTTTCGCCACC
TCTGACTTGAGCGTCGATTTTTGTGATGCTCGTCAGGGGGGCGGAGCCTATGGAAAAACGCCAGCAACGC
GGCCTTTTTACGGTTCCTGGCCTTTTGCTGGCCTTTTGCTCACATGTTCTTTCCTGCGTTATCCCCTGAT
TCTGTGGATAACCGTATTACCGCCTTTGAGTGAGCTGATACCGCTCGCCGCAGCCGAACGACCGAGCGCA
GCGAGTCAGTGAGCGAGGAAGCGGAAGAGCGCCCAATACGCAAACCGCCTCTCCCCGCGCGTTGGCCGAT
TCATTAATGCAGCTGGCACGACAGGTTTCCCGACTGGAAAGCGGGCAGTGAGCGCAACGCAATTAATGTG
AGTTAGCTCACTCATTAGGCACCCCAGGCTTTACACTTTATGCTTCCGGCTCGTATGTTGTGTGGAATTG
TGAGCGGATAACAATTTCACACAGGAAACAGCTATGACCATGATTACGCCAAGCGCGCAATTAACCCTCA
CTAAAGGGAACAAAAGCTGGAGCTGCAAGCTTAATGTAGTCTTATGCAATACTCTTGTAGTCTTGCAACA
TGGTAACGATGAGTTAGCAACATGCCTTACAAGGAGAGAAAAAGCACCGTGCATGCCGATTGGTGGAAGT
AAGGTGGTACGATCGTGCCTTATTAGGAAGGCAACAGACGGGTCTGACATGGATTGGACGAACCACTGAA
TTGCCGCATTGCAGAGATATTGTATTTAAGTGCCTAGCTCGATACATAAAC
Features (pLannotate 1.2.2; 32 found; start..end, strand, type, name):
      1..181     +  LTR            5' LTR (truncated): truncated 5' long terminal repeat (LTR) from HIV-1
    228..353     +  misc_feature   HIV-1 Ψ: packaging signal of human immunodeficiency virus type 1
    337..700     +  CDS            HIV-1 gag (fragment): gag protein from human immunodeficiency virus 1; gag
    846..1079    +  misc_feature   RRE: The Rev response element (RRE) of HIV-1 allows for Rev-dependent mRNA export from the nucleus to the cytoplasm.
   1456..1556    +  CDS            Rev (fragment): human immunodeficiency virus 1 (HIV-1) Rev protein; rev; enhances nuclear export of unspliced and incompletely spliced viral mRNAs
   1575..1691    +  misc_feature   cPPT/CTS: central polypurine tract and central termination sequence of HIV-1
   1714..2017    +  enhancer       CMV enhancer: human cytomegalovirus immediate early enhancer
   2018..2221    +  promoter       CMV promoter: human cytomegalovirus (CMV) immediate early promoter
   2326..2350    +  protein_bind   attB1: mutant version of attB; recombination site for the Gateway® BP reaction BP Clonase™
   2371..2943    +  CDS            TGFBR2 (fragment): TGFR2_HUMAN - Experimental evidence at protein level: Swiss-Prot protein existence level 1. Transmembrane serine/threonine kinase forming with the TGF- beta type I serine/threonine kinase receptor, TGFBR1, the non- promiscuous receptor for the TGF-beta cytokines TGFB1, TGFB2 and TGFB3. Transduces the TGFB1, TGFB2 and TGFB3 signal from the cell surface to the cytoplasm and is thus regulating a plethora of physiological and pathological processes including cell cycle arrest in epithelial and hematopoietic cells, control of mesenchymal cell proliferation and differentiation, wound healing, extrac
   2944..2972    +  CDS            3xHA (fragment): three tandem HA epitope tags
   2996..3020    -  protein_bind   attB2: mutant version of attB; recombination site for the Gateway® BP reaction BP Clonase™
   3051..3639    +  misc_feature   WPRE: woodchuck hepatitis virus posttranscriptional regulatory element
   3695..4024    +  promoter       SV40 promoter: SV40 enhancer and early promoter
   4072..4119    +  promoter       EM7 promoter: synthetic bacterial promoter&nbsp
   4138..4536    +  CDS            BSD: blasticidin S deaminase; Aspergillus terreus BSD; confers resistance to blasticidin
   4553..4690    +  CDS            nef (fragment): NEF_HV1LA - Experimental evidence at protein level: Swiss-Prot protein existence level 1. Extracellular Nef protein targets CD4(+) T-lymphocytes for apoptosis by interacting with CXCR4 surface receptors. From Human immunodeficiency virus type 1 group M subtype B (isolate Lai) (HIV-1).
   4676..4856    +  LTR            5' LTR (truncated): truncated 5' long terminal repeat (LTR) from HIV-1
   4928..5049    +  polyA_signal   SV40 poly(A) signal: SV40 polyadenylation signal
   5089..5224    +  rep_origin     SV40 ori: SV40 origin of replication
   5245..5263    -  promoter       T7 promoter: promoter for bacteriophage T7 RNA polymerase
   5271..5426    +  CDS            lacZα (fragment): LacZα fragment of β-galactosidase; lacZ fragment
   5431..5859    +  rep_origin     f1 ori (sequence partly withheld): f1 bacteriophage origin of replication; arrow indicates direction of (+) strand synthesis
   5912..6016    +  promoter       AmpR promoter: bla
   6017..6877    +  CDS            AmpR: β-lactamase; bla; confers resistance to ampicillin, carbenicillin, and related antibiotics
   7048..7636    +  rep_origin     ori: high-copy-number ColE1/pMB1/pBR322/pUC origin of replication
   7819..7911    +  CDS            lacI (fragment): lac repressor; lacI; The lac repressor binds to the lac operator to inhibit transcription in E. coli. This inhibition can be relieved by adding lactose or isopropyl-β-D-thiogalactopyranoside (IPTG).
   7924..7945    +  protein_bind   CAP binding site: CAP binding activates transcription in the presence of cAMP. E. coli catabolite activator protein
   7960..7990    +  promoter       lac promoter: promoter for the E. coli lac operon
   7998..8014    +  protein_bind   lac operator: The lac repressor binds to the lac operator to inhibit transcription in E. coli. This inhibition can be relieved by adding lactose or isopropyl-β-D-thiogalactopyranoside (IPTG). lac repressor encoded by lacI
   8059..8077    +  promoter       T3 promoter: promoter for bacteriophage T3 RNA polymerase
   8105..8331    +  promoter       RSV promoter: Rous sarcoma virus enhancer/promoter
