[The description below was written by a language model from this plasmid's Addgene catalogue record and pLannotate feature annotations shown in this document.]
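Description:
pLenti-CMV-Blast-DNTGFBR2-HA is an HIV-1-based lentiviral transfer plasmid for mammalian expression, made by Gateway recombination into the pLenti CMV Blast DEST destination backbone. It is maintained in E. coli through a high-copy ColE1/pUC-type origin with ampicillin resistance, and also carries an f1 origin and leftover lac/T7/T3 cloning-vector elements. The viral portion has an RSV promoter positioned upstream of a truncated 5' LTR, the Ψ packaging signal with a gag fragment, the Rev response element and the cPPT/CTS. A second truncated LTR followed by an SV40 polyadenylation signal closes the transfer cassette. This layout is typical of vectors whose genomic RNA is made in packaging cells with structural and regulatory proteins supplied from separate plasmids.

The payload sits between attB1 and attB2 sites left by the Gateway reaction. The CMV immediate-early enhancer and promoter drive the first 573 bp of the human TGFBR2 coding sequence (variant 2), fused at its C-terminus to an HA epitope. The annotation matches only a short part of a 3xHA element, consistent with a single tag. This truncated receptor lacks the cytosolic catalytic kinase domain and is described as dominant negative, so it is intended to block TGF-β signalling rather than transduce it. A WPRE downstream of the insert enhances transcript expression. A separate SV40 promoter, with a bacterial EM7 promoter, drives blasticidin S deaminase for selection of transduced cells. The construct is used to stably inhibit TGF-β receptor signalling in human cells, and the associated work concerns FGF and TGF-β signalling in cancer-associated fibroblast activation. The catalogue size (8321 bp) and the sequenced record (8,331 nt) differ slightly.
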