Addgene plasmid #130888: pLenti-CMV-Blast-DNTGFBR2-HA
Purpose: Expresses dominant negative mutant human TGFBR2
Depositing lab: Gian-Paolo Dotto. Publication: Dualism of FGF and TGF-beta Signaling in Heterogeneous Cancer-Associated Fibroblast Activation with ETV1 as a Critical Determinant. Bordignon P, Bottoni G, Xu X, Popescu AS, Truan Z, Guenova E, Kofler L, Jafari P, Ostano P, Rocken M, Neel V, Dotto GP. Cell Rep. 2019 Aug 27;28(9):2358-2372.e6. doi: 10.1016/j.celrep.2019.07.092. PubMed 31461652.
Backbone
  Vector backbone: pLenti CMV Blast DEST
  Backbone manufacturer: Addgene plasmid #17451
  Backbone size w/o insert (bp): 9331
  Total vector size (bp): 8321
  Modifications to backbone: Gateway Cloning
  Vector type: Mammalian Expression
  Selectable markers: Blasticidin
Growth in bacteria
  Bacterial resistance: Ampicillin, 100 μg/mL
  Growth temperature: 37°C
  Growth strain: DH5alpha
  Copy number: High Copy
Gene/Insert
  Gene/Insert name: TGFBR2
  Species: H. sapiens (human)
  Insert size (bp): 573
  Mutation: Dominant Negative receptor lacking cytosolic catalytic domain. First 573 bp of human TGFBR2 cDNA (variant 2)
  GenBank ID: NM_003242.5
  Entrez Gene: TGFBR2 (a.k.a. AAT3, FAA3, LDS1B, LDS2, LDS2B, MFS2, RIIC, TAAD2, TBR-ii, TBRII, TGFR-2, TGFbeta-RII, tbetaR-II)
  Promoter: CMV
  Tag / fusion protein: HA-tag (C terminal on insert)
  Cloning method: Gateway Cloning
  Sequencing primers: 5′ CMV Forward
Terms and licenses: Academic/Nonprofit Terms; Industry Terms: Not Available to Industry
How to cite: pLenti-CMV-Blast-DNTGFBR2-HA was a gift from Gian-Paolo Dotto (Addgene plasmid # 130888 ; http://n2t.net/addgene:130888 ; RRID:Addgene_130888)
